Addgene plasmid #148184: pnEA-NvG-DmThor_Z
Purpose: Bacterial Expression of DmThor
Depositing lab: Elisa Izaurralde. Depositing organization: Max Planck Institute for Developmental Biology. Publication: 4E-BPs require non-canonical 4E-binding motifs and a lateral surface of eIF4E to repress translation. Igreja C, Peter D, Weiler C, Izaurralde E. Nat Commun. 2014 Sep 2;5:4790. doi: 10.1038/ncomms5790. PubMed 25179781.
Backbone
  Vector backbone: Unknown
  Vector type: Bacterial Expression
Growth in bacteria
  Bacterial resistance: Ampicillin, 100 μg/mL
  Growth temperature: 37°C
  Growth strain: DH5alpha
  Copy number: Low Copy
Gene/Insert
  Gene/Insert name: DmThor
  Species: D. melanogaster (fly)
  Mutation: two silent mutations compared to the sequence given by NCBI: NM_057947.4
  Entrez Gene: Thor (a.k.a. Dmel_CG8846, 153432_at, 43-BP, 4E-BP, 4E-BP1, 4EBP, 4e-BP, 4e-bp, 4eBP, 4ebp, BcDNA.HL08053, BcDNA:HL08053, CG8846, CT8705, Dm 4E-BP, Dmel\CG8846, Phas1, Thor/EIF4EBP, anon-WO0172774.158, d4E-BP, d4E-BP1, d4EBP, d4e-bp, d4eBP, dthor, eIF4E-BP, l(2)06270, l(2)k07736, l(2)k13517, pp20, thor)
  Cloning method: Unknown
Terms and licenses: Academic/Nonprofit Terms; Industry Terms: Not Available to Industry
Depositor comments: Plasmids from this collection were made available to the research community and donated after the lab closed. Please note that the sequence provided by the depositing laboratory may be theoretical/predicted or based on Sanger sequencing results. There may be discrepancies between sequencing results obtained by Addgene and the depositor sequence. If an Addgene verified sequence is not available, please contact before placing your order to request that our lab fully sequence the plasmid.
How to cite: pnEA-NvG-DmThor_Z was a gift from Elisa Izaurralde (Addgene plasmid # 148184 ; http://n2t.net/addgene:148184 ; RRID:Addgene_148184)
