[The description below was written by a language model from this plasmid's Addgene catalogue record and pLannotate feature annotations shown in this document.]
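Description:
pnEA-NvG-DmThor_Z is a 6.7 kb bacterial expression plasmid for producing Drosophila melanogaster Thor, the fly 4E-BP, in E. coli. The catalogue lists the backbone as unknown, but the feature table shows a pBR322/pET-like architecture. It has a ColE1/pMB1-type origin accompanied by the bom mobility region and the rop gene, which is consistent with the recorded low copy number. It also carries a β-lactamase gene under its own promoter for ampicillin selection. Several fragments of the tetracycline resistance gene and its promoter remain as interrupted remnants of the parental vector and should not confer resistance.

The expression cassette is driven by a T7 promoter followed by a lac operator and the strong phage T7 gene 10 ribosome binding site. A lacI gene with its own promoter is carried on the plasmid. Transcription therefore depends on a host supplying T7 RNA polymerase and is held off by lac repressor until induced with IPTG. The open reading frame begins with Schistosoma japonicum glutathione S-transferase, and the Thor coding sequence follows after a short linker whose content is not annotated. This yields an N-terminal GST fusion suited to glutathione affinity purification and pull-down assays. The insert carries two silent mutations relative to the NCBI reference transcript. A short fragment annotated as derived from T7 gene 10B lies downstream of Thor, just before the T7 terminator. The record does not indicate whether it is translated.

Thor represses translation initiation by binding eIF4E and competing with eIF4G. The associated work concerns how 4E-BPs engage eIF4E, so the plasmid most likely serves to make recombinant protein for such binding studies.
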