Features (pLannotate 1.2.2; 20 found; start..end, strand, type, name):
    104..208     +  promoter       AmpR promoter: bla
    209..1069    +  CDS            AmpR: β-lactamase; bla; confers resistance to ampicillin, carbenicillin, and related antibiotics
   1240..1828    +  rep_origin     ori: high-copy-number ColE1/pMB1/pBR322/pUC origin of replication
   2014..2156    -  misc_feature   bom: basis of mobility region from pBR322
   2258..2449    -  CDS            rop: Rop protein, which maintains plasmids at low copy number; rop
   2466..2846    +  CDS            YPB1_ECOLX: Protein predicted: Swiss-Prot protein existence level 4. From Escherichia coli.
   3088..3712    -  CDS            TcR (fragment): tetracycline efflux protein; tet; confers resistance to tetracycline
   3727..3748    -  protein_bind   CAP binding site: CAP binding activates transcription in the presence of cAMP. E. coli catabolite activator protein
   3761..4843    -  CDS            lacI: lac repressor; lacI; The lac repressor binds to the lac operator to inhibit transcription in E. coli. This inhibition can be relieved by adding lactose or isopropyl-β-D-thiogalactopyranoside (IPTG).
   4844..4921    -  promoter       lacI promoter: lacI
   4929..5208    -  CDS            TcR (fragment): tetracycline efflux protein; tet; confers resistance to tetracycline
   5230..5248    +  promoter       T7 promoter: promoter for bacteriophage T7 RNA polymerase
   5249..5273    +  protein_bind   lac operator: The lac repressor binds to the lac operator to inhibit transcription in E. coli. This inhibition can be relieved by adding lactose or isopropyl-β-D-thiogalactopyranoside (IPTG). lac repressor encoded by lacI
   5288..5310    +  RBS            RBS: efficient ribosome binding site from bacteriophage T7 gene 10 (Olins and Rangwala, 1989)
   5321..5971    +  CDS            GST: glutathione S-transferase from Schistosoma japonicum
   6025..6375    +  CDS            Thor: 4EBP_DROME - Experimental evidence at protein level: Swiss-Prot protein existence level 1. Repressor of translation initiation that regulates eIF4E1 activity by preventing its assembly into the eIF4F complex (PubMed:11389445, PubMed:19804760, PubMed:25702871). Hypophosphorylated form competes with eIF4G1 and strongly binds to eIF4E1, leading to repress translation (PubMed:25702871). In contrast, hyperphosphorylated form dissociates from eIF4E1, allowing interaction between eIF4G1 and eIF4E1, leading to initiation of translation (PubMed:25702871). Acts as a regulator of various biological proce
   6419..6468    +  CDS            SET1 (fragment): solubility-enhancement tag derived from T7 phage gene 10B
   6476..6523    +  terminator     T7 terminator: transcription terminator for bacteriophage T7 RNA polymerase
   6546..6650    -  CDS            TcR (fragment): tetracycline efflux protein; tet; confers resistance to tetracycline
   6698..6726    -  promoter       tet promoter: E. coli promoter for tetracycline efflux protein gene
>Addgene plasmid #148184 | pnEA-NvG-DmThor_Z | depositor full sequence | sequence record 290632 | Full Sequence
TTCTTGAAGACGAAAGGGCCTCGTGATACGCCTATTTTTATAGGTTAATGTCATGATAATAATGGTTTCT
TAGACGTCAGGTGGCACTTTTCGGGGAAATGTGCGCGGAACCCCTATTTGTTTATTTTTCTAAATACATT
CAAATATGTATCCGCTCATGAGACAATAACCCTGATAAATGCTTCAATAATATTGAAAAAGGAAGAGTAT
GAGTATTCAACATTTCCGTGTCGCCCTTATTCCCTTTTTTGCGGCATTTTGCCTTCCTGTTTTTGCTCAC
CCAGAAACGCTGGTGAAAGTAAAAGATGCTGAAGATCAGTTGGGTGCACGAGTGGGTTACATCGAACTGG
ATCTCAACAGCGGTAAGATCCTTGAGAGTTTTCGCCCCGAAGAACGTTTTCCAATGATGAGCACTTTTAA
AGTTCTGCTATGTGGCGCGGTATTATCCCGTGTTGACGCCGGGCAAGAGCAACTCGGTCGCCGCATACAC
TATTCTCAGAATGACTTGGTTGAGTACTCACCAGTCACAGAAAAGCATCTTACGGATGGCATGACAGTAA
GAGAATTATGCAGTGCTGCCATAACCATGAGTGATAACACTGCGGCCAACTTACTTCTGACAACGATCGG
AGGACCGAAGGAGCTAACCGCTTTTTTGCACAACATGGGGGATCATGTAACTCGCCTTGATCGTTGGGAA
CCGGAGCTGAATGAAGCCATACCAAACGACGAGCGTGACACCACGATGCCTGCAGCAATGGCAACAACGT
TGCGCAAACTATTAACTGGCGAACTACTTACTCTAGCTTCCCGGCAACAATTAATAGACTGGATGGAGGC
GGATAAAGTTGCAGGACCACTTCTGCGCTCGGCCCTTCCGGCTGGCTGGTTTATTGCTGATAAATCTGGA
GCCGGTGAGCGTGGGTCTCGCGGTATCATTGCAGCACTGGGGCCAGATGGTAAGCCCTCCCGTATCGTAG
TTATCTACACGACGGGGAGTCAGGCAACTATGGATGAACGAAATAGACAGATCGCTGAGATAGGTGCCTC
ACTGATTAAGCATTGGTAACTGTCAGACCAAGTTTACTCATATATACTTTAGATTGATTTAAAACTTCAT
TTTTAATTTAAAAGGATCTAGGTGAAGATCCTTTTTGATAATCTCATGACCAAAATCCCTTAACGTGAGT
TTTCGTTCCACTGAGCGTCAGACCCCGTAGAAAAGATCAAAGGATCTTCTTGAGATCCTTTTTTTCTGCG
CGTAATCTGCTGCTTGCAAACAAAAAAACCACCGCTACCAGCGGTGGTTTGTTTGCCGGATCAAGAGCTA
CCAACTCTTTTTCCGAAGGTAACTGGCTTCAGCAGAGCGCAGATACCAAATACTGTCCTTCTAGTGTAGC
CGTAGTTAGGCCACCACTTCAAGAACTCTGTAGCACCGCCTACATACCTCGCTCTGCTAATCCTGTTACC
AGTGGCTGCTGCCAGTGGCGATAAGTCGTGTCTTACCGGGTTGGACTCAAGACGATAGTTACCGGATAAG
GCGCAGCGGTCGGGCTGAACGGGGGGTTCGTGCACACAGCCCAGCTTGGAGCGAACGACCTACACCGAAC
TGAGATACCTACAGCGTGAGCTATGAGAAAGCGCCACGCTTCCCGAAGGGAGAAAGGCGGACAGGTATCC
GGTAAGCGGCAGGGTCGGAACAGGAGAGCGCACGAGGGAGCTTCCAGGGGGAAACGCCTGGTATCTTTAT
AGTCCTGTCGGGTTTCGCCACCTCTGACTTGAGCGTCGATTTTTGTGATGCTCGTCAGGGGGGCGGAGCC
TATGGAAAAACGCCAGCAACGCGGCCTTTTTACGGTTCCTGGCCTTTTGCTGGCCTTTTGCTCACATGTT
CTTTCCTGCGTTATCCCCTGATTCTGTGGATAACCGTATTACCGCCTTTGAGTGAGCTGATACCGCTCGC
CGCAGCCGAACGACCGAGCGCAGCGAGTCAGTGAGCGAGGAAGCGGAAGAGCGCCTGATGCGGTATTTTC
TCCTTACGCATCTGTGCGGTATTTCACACCGCATATATGGTGCACTCTCAGTACAATCTGCTCTGATGCC
GCATAGTTAAGCCAGTATACACTCCGCTATCGCTACGTGACTGGGTCATGGCTGCGCCCCGACACCCGCC
AACACCCGCTGACGCGCCCTGACGGGCTTGTCTGCTCCCGGCATCCGCTTACAGACAAGCTGTGACCGTC
TCCGGGAGCTGCATGTGTCAGAGGTTTTCACCGTCATCACCGAAACGCGCGAGGCAGCTGCGGTAAAGCT
CATCAGCGTGGTCGTGAAGCGATTCACAGATGTCTGCCTGTTCATCCGCGTCCAGCTCGTTGAGTTTCTC
CAGAAGCGTTAATGTCTGGCTTCTGATAAAGCGGGCCATGTTAAGGGCGGTTTTTTCCTGTTTGGTCACT
GATGCCTCCGTGTAAGGGGGATTTCTGTTCATGGGGGTAATGATACCGATGAAACGAGAGAGGATGCTCA
CGATACGGGTTACTGATGATGAACATGCCCGGTTACTGGAACGTTGTGAGGGTAAACAACTGGCGGTATG
GATGCGGCGGGACCAGAGAAAAATCACTCAGGGTCAATGCCAGCGCTTCGTTAATACAGATGTAGGTGTT
CCACAGGGTAGCCAGCAGCATCCTGCGATGCAGATCCGGAACATAATGGTGCAGGGCGCTGACTTCCGCG
TTTCCAGACTTTACGAAACACGGAAACCGAAGACCATTCATGTTGTTGCTCAGGTCGCAGACGTTTTGCA
GCAGCAGTCGCTTCACGTTCGCTCGCGTATCGGTGATTCATTCTGCTAACCAGTAAGGCAACCCCGCCAG
CCTAGCCGGGTCCTCAACGACAGGAGCACGATCATGCGCACCCGTGGCCAGGACCCAACGCTGCCCGAGA
TGCGCCGCGTGCGGCTGCTGGAGATGGCGGACGCGATGGATATGTTCTGCCAAGGGTTGGTTTGCGCATT
CACAGTTCTCCGCAAGAATTGATTGGCTCCAATTCTTGGAGTGGTGAATCCGTTAGCGAGGTGCCGCCGG
CTTCCATTCAGGTCGAGGTGGCCCGGCTCCATGCACCGCGACGCAACGCGGGGAGGCAGACAAGGTATAG
GGCGGCGCCTACAATCCATGCCAACCCGTTCCATGTGCTCGCCGAGGCGGCATAAATCGCCGTGACGATC
AGCGGTCCAGTGATCGAAGTTAGGCTGGTAAGAGCCGCGAGCGATCCTTGAAGCTGTCCCTGATGGTCGT
CATCTACCTGCCTGGACAGCATGGCCTGCAACGCGGGCATCCCGATGCCGCCGGAAGCGAGAAGAATCAT
AATGGGGAAGGCCATCCAGCCTCGCGTCGCGAACGCCAGCAAGACGTAGCCCAGCGCGTCGGCCGCCATG
CCGGCGATAATGGCCTGCTTCTCGCCGAAACGTTTGGTGGCGGGACCAGTGACGAAGGCTTGAGCGAGGG
CGTGCAAGATTCCGAATACCGCAAGCGACAGGCCGATCATCGTCGCGCTCCAGCGAAAGCGGTCCTCGCC
GAAAATGACCCAGAGCGCTGCCGGCACCTGTCCTACGAGTTGCATGATAAAGAAGACAGTCATAAGTGCG
GCGACGATAGTCATGCCCCGCGCCCACCGGAAGGAGCTGACTGGGTTGAAGGCTCTCAAGGGCATCGGTC
GAGATCCCGGTGCCTAATGAGTGAGCTAACTTACATTAATTGCGTTGCGCTCACTGCCCGCTTTCCAGTC
GGGAAACCTGTCGTGCCAGCTGCATTAATGAATCGGCCAACGCGCGGGGAGAGGCGGTTTGCGTATTGGG
CGCCAGGGTGGTTTTTCTTTTCACCAGTGAGACGGGCAACAGCTGATTGCCCTTCACCGCCTGGCCCTGA
GAGAGTTGCAGCAAGCGGTCCACGCTGGTTTGCCCCAGCAGGCGAAAATCCTGTTTGATGGTGGTTAACG
GCGGGATATAACATGAGCTGTCTTCGGTATCGTCGTATCCCACTACCGAGATATCCGCACCAACGCGCAG
CCCGGACTCGGTAATGGCGCGCATTGCGCCCAGCGCCATCTGATCGTTGGCAACCAGCATCGCAGTGGGA
ACGATGCCCTCATTCAGCATTTGCATGGTTTGTTGAAAACCGGACATGGCACTCCAGTCGCCTTCCCGTT
CCGCTATCGGCTGAATTTGATTGCGAGTGAGATATTTATGCCAGCCAGCCAGACGCAGACGCGCCGAGAC
AGAACTTAATGGGCCCGCTAACAGCGCGATTTGCTGGTGACCCAATGCGACCAGATGCTCCACGCCCAGT
CGCGTACCGTCTTCATGGGAGAAAATAATACTGTTGATGGGTGTCTGGTCAGAGACATCAAGAAATAACG
CCGGAACATTAGTGCAGGCAGCTTCCACAGCAATGGCATCCTGGTCATCCAGCGGATAGTTAATGATCAG
CCCACTGACGCGTTGCGCGAGAAGATTGTGCACCGCCGCTTTACAGGCTTCGACGCCGCTTCGTTCTACC
ATCGACACCACCACGCTGGCACCCAGTTGATCGGCGCGAGATTTAATCGCCGCGACAATTTGCGACGGCG
CGTGCAGGGCCAGACTGGAGGTGGCAACGCCAATCAGCAACGACTGTTTGCCCGCCAGTTGTTGTGCCAC
GCGGTTGGGAATGTAATTCAGCTCCGCCATCGCCGCTTCCACTTTTTCCCGCGTTTTCGCAGAAACGTGG
CTGGCCTGGTTCACCACGCGGGAAACGGTCTGATAAGAGACACCGGCATACTCTGCGACATCGTATAACG
TTACTGGTTTCACATTCACCACCCTGAATTGACTCTCTTCCGGGCGCTATCATGCCATACCGCGAAAGGT
TTTGCGCCATTCGATGGTGTCCGGGATCTCGACGCTCTCCCTTATGCGACTCCTGCATTAGGAAGCAGCC
CAGTAGTAGGTTGAGGCCGTTGAGCACCGCCGCCGCAAGGAATGGTGCATGCAAGGAGATGGCGCCCAAC
AGTCCCCCGGCCACGGGGCCTGCCACCATACCCACGCCGAAACAAGCGCTCATGAGCCCGAAGTGGCGAG
CCCGATCTTCCCCATCGGTGATGTCGGCGATATAGGCGCCAGCAACCGCACCTGTGGCGCCGGTGATGCC
GGCCACGATGCGTCCGGCGTAGAGGATCGAGATCTCGATCCCGCGAAATTAATACGACTCACTATAGGGG
AATTGTGAGCGGATAACAATTCCCCACTAGTAATAATTTTGTTTAACTTTAAGAAGGAGATATACCATGG
CCCCTATACTAGGTTATTGGAAAATTAAGGGCCTTGTGCAACCCACTCGACTTCTTTTGGAATATCTTGA
AGAAAAATATGAAGAGCATTTGTATGAGCGCGATGAAGGTGATAAATGGCGAAACAAAAAGTTTGAATTG
GGTTTGGAGTTTCCCAATCTTCCTTATTATATTGATGGTGATGTTAAATTAACACAGTCTATGGCCATCA
TACGTTATATAGCTGACAAGCACAACATGTTGGGTGGTTGTCCAAAAGAGCGTGCAGAGATTTCAATGCT
TGAAGGAGCGGTTTTGGATATTAGATACGGTGTTTCGAGAATTGCATATAGTAAAGACTTTGAAACTCTC
AAAGTTGATTTTCTTAGCAAGCTACCTGAAATGCTGAAAATGTTCGAAGATCGTTTATGTCATAAAACAT
ATTTAAATGGTGATCATGTAACCCATCCTGACTTCATGTTGTATGACGCTCTTGATGTTGTTTTATACAT
GGACCCAATGTGCCTGGATGCGTTCCCAAAATTAGTTTGTTTTAAAAAACGTATTGAAGCTATCCCACAA
ATTGATAAGTACTTGAAATCCAGCAAGTATATAGCATGGCCTTTGCAGGGCTGGCAAGCCACGTTTGGTG
GTGGCGACCATCCGCCAAAATCGGATGGTACCGGCAGCGGCGAAAACCTTTACTTCCAGGGCCATATGCT
CGAGATGTCCGCTTCACCCACCGCCCGTCAAGCCATCACCCAGGCCCTGCCCATGATCACCAGGAAGGTT
GTCATCTCGGATCCGATCCAGATGCCCGAGGTGTACTCCTCGACGCCCGGCGGAACCCTCTACTCCACCA
CTCCTGGAGGCACCAAACTTATCTACGAGCGGGCTTTCATGAAGAATCTCCGTGGCTCCCCATTGAGCCA
AACTCCGCCGTCCAACGTGCCCAGTTGCTTGCTGAGGGGCACTCCGCGTACTCCCTTCCGCAAGTGCGTG
CCCGTCCCCACGGAACTGATCAAGCAGACCAAGTCGCTGAAGATCGAGGACCAGGAACAGTTCCAACTGG
ATCTGCAATTGGGATCCTAATAGTCTAGAGCTAGCCCTAGGAGATCCGGCTGCTAACAAAGCCCGAAAGG
AAGCTGAGTTGGCTGCTGCCACCGCTGAGCAATAACTAGCATAACCCCTTGGGGCCTCTAAACGGGTCTT
GAGGGGTTTTTTGCTGAAAGGAGGAACTATATCCGGATATCCCGCAAGAGGCCCGGCAGTACCGGCATAA
CCAAGCCTATGCCTACAGCATCCAGGGTGACGGTGCCGAGGATGACGATGAGCGCATTGTTAGATTTCAT
ACACGGTGCCTGACTGCGTTAGCAATTTAACTGTGATAAACTACCGCATTAAAGCTTATCGATGATAAGC
TGTCAAACATGAGAA
